>Addgene plasmid #74632 | p5E--3mnx1 | depositor full sequence | sequence record 141913 | M13F and M13R primers used to sequence insert.  Backbone sequence from Invitrogen
CTTTCCTGCGTTATCCCCTGATTCTGTGGATAACCGTATTACCGCCTTTGAGTGAGCTGATACCGCTCGC
CGCAGCCGAACGACCGAGCGCAGCGAGTCAGTGAGCGAGGAAGCGGAAGAGCGCCCAATACGCAAACCGC
CTCTCCCCGCGCGTTGGCCGATTCATTAATGCAGCTGGCACGACAGGTTTCCCGACTGGAAAGCGGGCAG
TGAGCGCAACGCAATTAATACGCGTACCGCTAGCCAGGAAGAGTTTGTAGAAACGCAAAAAGGCCATCCG
TCAGGATGGCCTTCTGCTTAGTTTGATGCCTGGCAGTTTATGGCGGGCGTCCTGCCCGCCACCCTCCGGG
CCGTTGCTTCACAACGTTCAAATCCGCTCCCGGCGGATTTGTCCTACTCAGGAGAGCGTTCACCGACAAA
CAACAGATAAAACGAAAGGCCCAGTCTTCCGACTGAGCCTTTCGTTTTATTTGATGCCTGGCAGTTCCCT
ACTCTCGCGTTAACGCTAGCATGGATGTTTTCCCAGTCACGACGTTGTAAAACGACGGCCAGTCTTAAGC
TCGGGCCCGCGTTAACGCTACCATGGAGCTCCAAATAATGATTTTATTTTGACTGATAGTGACCTGTTCG
TTGCAACAAATTGATAAGCAATGCTTTTTTATAATGCCAACTTTGTATAGAAAAGTTGCTGAGGAAAACG
CTTTCGACTACAGAAGGACTTTGTATTATGCAATGTTTTCAAAAAAATATCTTCATATTCAGTGTGGGAG
ATAATAAGAAAGGAAAAAGCATGAAGCACTGAATCGGTGTCCTTTAATGACTTTTATAGTTGGGAACAAT
TAGCCGTTCTCCACAAATTAAATTGATAAAAAGATTACGAGATCCAAATGCGTTTAAAAGCTGTGGTACG
CACGGCCCATTTGTGCAATTATGATCGAAAATATTTATTGCAATAAAAGAGACAGTGCAGGTCCCGTTAA
ATTGGCTTTTCATAATGAACACATTTAACATGGATAATTAATATATAAACTATTTCGATTTGTCACGATG
ATATGTGTTGCACTTAATTGTGAAAGTAATTACCGAGCGAATGAACATCTTTGAGGAGAGTCCCTGGTTT
CAGGCCCTCGTATCATCGGGTGCAATAATAATTTTACTCTCTCCTGATGTGATGAAAAAGAGCCATAAAT
CTCTCAGATCGCTGCAGGTCCACGGCTTCATATTTCACCGCTGCTTTAATAGAAATATTCATGCGATCCC
TTAATGAAATTAAAACTGAGAAGCGGACAAAGCGGCCCTAGGCTATGTGCAACGTGTAAAGACACAAGAG
CATTTGATTGGGAAAATGTTGCATCCTTCAAATATGAGGATGTTGTTGCACTGTAAACCACGTAAAACAA
TTTTTTTCTTACAGTCCAGTATTGGCCACACTTGATAATTGTTACATTTGTTATCAATTACACGCGAGGC
TCATTGAATGTCATTTCAGAATTGGTCAGTGCATGCGTCATTACGGCACGCTTTTATTCTCATCCTTTCG
GCCGGTGACTTGTTGATTTCCCTCGAGCAAATAAACGCATGCGACCAGTCTCTCGAGAGTGGTTAGCTGA
TGAATTGAGGAAAACTAATCCGCTTTATTGGTAGACAGGTTAAGGGCAACAGAGTGTCAATAATTCTCTC
CCTGACCTCTTTCTCCATTAGCTTAAAGAGGCTTATAAGAGGAACAGACCCCACAACATGACACCGATCC
TCCACATCACCATCTCACATGTAGCCAACCTAGGCTTGGAAAATCATTTCGATTTATAAAGCTCAAGATC
CAACATTTGCCAAAAATTCATGAAAACAGGGCACAAATAGGGCATCATTTTCTCACAAAGTATTATATAG
GCCTAATTAGATAGATAGATAGATAGATAGATAGATAGATAGATAGATAGATAGATAGATAGATAGATAG
ATAGATAGATAGATAGATAGATAGATAGATAGATAGATAGATAGATAGATAGATAGATAGATAGATAGAT
AGATAGATAGATAGATAGATAGATAGACAGATAGATAGATAGAAAAAAAACAAGATTTTGCTTGTGATTC
ATTATGCATAATAATTTGCCTATGTTTATTAATAAACATCGTGTTAGGATTATAAATGTGTTGTGATGAA
TGTGATTAAATGTTTAAATATTTACTGACAGTTGTTAGCCTATATTTACAGATGTAAAAAATCTACGTCT
AATTAGTATGTGTTTCTTAAATCTATAATAAGGAAAGGCTTATTAAGTTTATCTGTACAATTTAGAACAA
TTTTACGAATTTATCCTTTAGAGAAAAAAAATGTAATAACACCATATTTAAATATCCTGTTGAGAAATTA
TTAAATCAAATTTTTACATTCTAAGAGCAAGGTTAAATATTGAGTGAAAGGTTGAATTGTTTTTAAGACA
GTTGTTTTATTTTTTTAAGCATATTGTGGTGGGTGAGTTTTCAAAGATTTACACATTTCAAACAATTTAT
TAAAACAATATTTGTTGCATAAAACACTGATTTGGTCAGTTTTACCACTGACTTTAACTTATTTATTTAA
TTAATTATATTTCTATTGTTCATTGTTATTAAATTTTGCCTACCTAATGCTCTCTAACAAATAAGGAATA
ACTTGAATATTTCCTCTGCGCAAAATGTTCATCGTAATGTAAAAGATCCGTTTGACATTTAAAATGGTTC
TCTTCTCATAAAGATAGTAATTCTTTTAAGAACTGTCCTCTAAAAGGTTCTTTGGGGAAACAAAAAAATA
TACGTGTACAACATCAATGTGAAAATCAAATAGTTTTTTTTATTATCGCAGGCTGTTCAGATAAAAAAAT
ACAATTGAATAAAAAAGTATGGACATTAAAATGGTGTCATAGCAAAATGACAAATGCGTGTATAGACTAT
GGTTTTTTGTTAATTAATTTGATGAAATAAAAAAAAATTATACAAATGAAAAAAATGTCATGCCTCTACA
TCTATGCGAATAAAATGCATGGCTGTTTTTTTTTTTTTTTTTTTTGTTCAAACAAACTATTTCGCCAAAA
TAATATTTTCGAGTTAACGTGCTTTATCAATCTTCGTTTATATTAAGATTATAGGTCGGTGTTTAAATAA
TGAAATCTTGATAACTTTATAAATGTTTCATGTTTCAAAGTTGCATGTTAATAATTGCCCTTTAGACTCT
ACAAATCTGGAATTATTCATAAATTAAGTAGATGTAAAATGTATGTGTGCATGTTGTGTTTCCCACTTAA
AAAGCTTTCATTTTATGGGAGAACATACTTATGACAACTCTTGAACTTCTACAAGCACACCGTGAACACT
GGAATCACTGTCCAATCGGAAATGCACAAGAATGACGTGAATGACCAATCCACTCCCTCTCGGGCAGCAG
TTGACAAGTGGACTTCTGGCTTGCACACCTTGGCCAAGATCATAACTTTACGAAGAGGAGCGGTGACACT
CCTGACAGCCTTTTAAAGTTACGAACGACGCGTTAATCTGTTTGTGAGTTGGCAAGTTTGTACAAAAAAG
TTGAACGAGAAACGTAAAATGATATAAATATCAATATATTAAATTAGATTTTGCATAAAAAACAGACTAC
ATAATACTGTAAAACACAACATATGCAGTCACTATGAACCAACTACTTAGATGGTATTAGTGACCTGTAG
AATTCGAGCTCTAGAGCTGCAGGGCGGCCGCGATATCCCCTATAGTGAGTCGTATTACATGGTCATAGCT
GTTTCCTGGCAGCTCTGGCCCGTGTCTCAAAATCTCTGATGTTACATTGCACAAGATAAAAATATATCAT
CATGAACAATAAAACTGTCTGCTTACATAAACAGTAATACAAGGGGTGTTATGAGCCATATTCAACGGGA
AACGTCGAGGCCGCGATTAAATTCCAACATGGATGCTGATTTATATGGGTATAAATGGGCTCGCGATAAT
GTCGGGCAATCAGGTGCGACAATCTATCGCTTGTATGGGAAGCCCGATGCGCCAGAGTTGTTTCTGAAAC
ATGGCAAAGGTAGCGTTGCCAATGATGTTACAGATGAGATGGTCAGACTAAACTGGCTGACGGAATTTAT
GCCTCTTCCGACCATCAAGCATTTTATCCGTACTCCTGATGATGCATGGTTACTCACCACTGCGATCCCC
GGAAAAACAGCATTCCAGGTATTAGAAGAATATCCTGATTCAGGTGAAAATATTGTTGATGCGCTGGCAG
TGTTCCTGCGCCGGTTGCATTCGATTCCTGTTTGTAATTGTCCTTTTAACAGCGATCGCGTATTTCGTCT
CGCTCAGGCGCAATCACGAATGAATAACGGTTTGGTTGATGCGAGTGATTTTGATGACGAGCGTAATGGC
TGGCCTGTTGAACAAGTCTGGAAAGAAATGCATAAACTTTTGCCATTCTCACCGGATTCAGTCGTCACTC
ATGGTGATTTCTCACTTGATAACCTTATTTTTGACGAGGGGAAATTAATAGGTTGTATTGATGTTGGACG
AGTCGGAATCGCAGACCGATACCAGGATCTTGCCATCCTATGGAACTGCCTCGGTGAGTTTTCTCCTTCA
TTACAGAAACGGCTTTTTCAAAAATATGGTATTGATAATCCTGATATGAATAAATTGCAGTTTCATTTGA
TGCTCGATGAGTTTTTCTAATCAGAATTGGTTAATTGGTTGTAACACTGGCAGAGCATTACGCTGACTTG
ACGGGACGGCGCAAGCTCATGACCAAAATCCCTTAACGTGAGTTACGCGTCGTTCCACTGAGCGTCAGAC
CCCGTAGAAAAGATCAAAGGATCTTCTTGAGATCCTTTTTTTCTGCGCGTAATCTGCTGCTTGCAAACAA
AAAAACCACCGCTACCAGCGGTGGTTTGTTTGCCGGATCAAGAGCTACCAACTCTTTTTCCGAAGGTAAC
TGGCTTCAGCAGAGCGCAGATACCAAATACTGTCCTTCTAGTGTAGCCGTAGTTAGGCCACCACTTCAAG
AACTCTGTAGCACCGCCTACATACCTCGCTCTGCTAATCCTGTTACCAGTGGCTGCTGCCAGTGGCGATA
AGTCGTGTCTTACCGGGTTGGACTCAAGACGATAGTTACCGGATAAGGCGCAGCGGTCGGGCTGAACGGG
GGGTTCGTGCACACAGCCCAGCTTGGAGCGAACGACCTACACCGAACTGAGATACCTACAGCGTGAGCAT
TGAGAAAGCGCCACGCTTCCCGAAGGGAGAAAGGCGGACAGGTATCCGGTAAGCGGCAGGGTCGGAACAG
GAGAGCGCACGAGGGAGCTTCCAGGGGGAAACGCCTGGTATCTTTATAGTCCTGTCGGGTTTCGCCACCT
CTGACTTGAGCGTCGATTTTTGTGATGCTCGTCAGGGGGGCGGAGCCTATGGAAAAACGCCAGCAACGCG
GCCTTTTTACGGTTCCTGGCCTTTTGCTGGCCTTTTGCTCACATGTT
Features (pLannotate 1.2.2; 10 found; start..end, strand, type, name):
    121..213     +  CDS            lacI (fragment): lac repressor; lacI; The lac repressor binds to the lac operator to inhibit transcription in E. coli. This inhibition can be relieved by adding lactose or isopropyl-β-D-thiogalactopyranoside (IPTG).
    268..295     -  terminator     rrnB T2 terminator: transcription terminator T2 from the E. coli rrnB gene
    427..470     +  terminator     rrnB T1 terminator: Escherichia coli rrnB; transcription terminator T1 from the E. coli rrnB gene
    517..553     -  CDS            lacZα (fragment): LacZα fragment of β-galactosidase; lacZ fragment
    592..677     +  protein_bind   attL1 (fragment): mutant version of attL; recombination site for the Gateway® LR reaction LR Clonase™
    668..688     +  protein_bind   attB4: mutant version of attB; core recombination site for the Gateway® BP reaction BP Clonase™
   3553..3676    +  protein_bind   attR1: mutant version of attR; recombination site for the Gateway® LR reaction LR Clonase™
   3749..3767    -  promoter       T7 promoter: promoter for bacteriophage T7 RNA polymerase
   3901..4710    +  CDS            KanR: aminoglycoside phosphotransferase; aph(3')-Ia; confers resistance to kanamycin in bacteria or G418 (Geneticin®) in eukaryotes
   4857..5445    +  rep_origin     ori: high-copy-number ColE1/pMB1/pBR322/pUC origin of replication
