>Addgene plasmid #74632 | p5E--3mnx1 | addgene full sequence | sequence record 207910 | Addgene NGS Result
CTTTCCTGCGTTATCCCCTGATTCTGTGGATAACCGTATTACCGCCTTTGAGTGAGCTGATACCGCTCGC
CGCAGCCGAACGACCGAGCGCAGCGAGTCAGTGAGCGAGGAAGCGGAAGAGCGCCCAATACGCAAACCGC
CTCTCCCCGCGCGTTGGCCGATTCATTAATGCAGCTGGCACGACAGGTTTCCCGACTGGAAAGCGGGCAG
TGAGCGCAACGCAATTAATACGCGTACCGCTAGCCAGGAAGAGTTTGTAGAAACGCAAAAAGGCCATCCG
TCAGGATGGCCTTCTGCTTAGTTTGATGCCTGGCAGTTTATGGCGGGCGTCCTGCCCGCCACCCTCCGGG
CCGTTGCTTCACAACGTTCAAATCCGCTCCCGGCGGATTTGTCCTACTCAGGAGAGCGTTCACCGACAAA
CAACAGATAAAACGAAAGGCCCAGTCTTCCGACTGAGCCTTTCGTTTTATTTGATGCCTGGCAGTTCCCT
ACTCTCGCGTTAACGCTAGCATGGATGTTTTCCCAGTCACGACGTTGTAAAACGACGGCCAGTCTTAAGC
TCGGGCCCGAGTTAACGCTACCATGGAGCTCCAAATAATGATTTTATTTTGACTGATAGTGACCTGTTCG
TTGCAACAAATTGATAAGCAATGCTTTTTTATAATGCCAACTTTGTATAGAAAAGTTGCTGAGGAAAACG
CTTTCGACTACAGAAGGACTTTGTATTATGCAATGTTTTCAAAAAAATATCTTCATATTCAGTGTGGGAG
ATAATAAGAAAGGAAAAAGCATGAAGCACTGAATCGGTGTCCTTTAATGACTTTTATAGTTGGGAACAAT
TAGCCGTTCTCCACAAATTAAATTGATAAAAAGATTACGAGATCCAAATGCGTTTAAAAGCTGTGGTACG
CACGGCCCATTTGTGCAATTATGATCGAAAATATTTATTGCAATAAAAGAGACAGTGCAGGTCCCGTTAA
ATTGGCTTTTCATAATGAACACATTTAACATGGATAATTAATATATAAACTATTTCGATTTGTCACGATG
ATATGTGTTGCACTTAATTGTGAAAGTAATTACCGAGCGAATGAACATCTTTGAGGAGAGTCCCTGGTTT
CAGGCCCTCGTATCATCGGGTGCAATAATAATTTTACTCTCTCCTGATGTGATGAAAAAGAGCCATAAAT
CTCTCAGATCGCTGCAGGTCCACGGCTTCATATTTCACCGCTGCTTTAATAGAAATATTCATGCGATCCC
TTAATGAAATTAAAACTGAGAAGCGGACAAAGCGGCCCTAGGCTATGTGCAACGTGTAAAGACACAAGAG
CATTTGATTGGGAAAATGTTGCATCCTTCAAATATGAGGATGTTGTTGCACTGTAAACCACGTAAAACAA
TTTTTTTCTTACAGTCCAGTATTGGCCACACTTGATAATTGTTACATTTGTTATCAATTACACGCGAGGC
TCATTGAATGTCATTTCAGAATTGGTCAGTGCATGCGTCATTACGGCACGCTTTTATTCTCATCCTTTCG
GCCGGTGACTTGTTGATTTCCCTCGAGCAAATAAACGCATGCGACCAGTCTCTCGAGAGTGGTTAGCTGA
TGAATTGAGGAAAACTAATCCGCTTTATTGGTAGACAGGTTAAGGGCAACAGAGTGTCAATAATTCTCTC
CCTGACCTCTTTCTCCATTAGCTTAAAGAGGCTTATAAGAGGAACAGACCCCACAACATGACACCGATCC
TCCACATCACCATCTCACATGTAGCCTACCTAGGCTTGGAAAATCATTTCGATTTATAAAGCTCAAGATC
CAACATTTGCCAAAAATTCATGAAAACAGGGCACAAATAGGACATCATTTTCTCACAAAGTATTATATAG
GCCTAATTAGATAGATAGATAGATAGATAGATAGATAGATAGATAGATAGATAGATAGATAGATAGATAG
ATAGATAGATAGATAGATAGATAGATAGATAGATAGATAGATAGATAGATAGATAGATAGAAAAACCAAG
ATTTTGCTTGTGATTCATTATGCATAATAATTTGCCTATGTTTATTAATAAACATCGTGTTAGGATTATA
AATGTGTTGTGATGAATGTGATTAAATGTTTACTGACAGTTGTTAGCCTATATTTACAGATGTAAAAAAT
CTACGTCTAATTAGTATGTTCTTCTTAATCTATAATAAGTAAAGGCTTATTAAGCTTGTCTTTACAATTT
AGAATTTACGAATTTATCCTCCAGAGAAAAAAAAATGTAATAACACCATATTTAAATATCCTGTTGAGAA
ATTATGAAATCCAATTTTCACATTCTAAGACCAAGGTTAAATATTGACAGTTGACAGTTGTTTTATTTTT
TAAGCATGTTGTGGTGGGTGAGTTTTCAAAGATTTACACATTTCAAACAATTTATTAAAACAATATTTGT
TGCATAATACACTGATTTGGTCAGTTTTACCACTGACTTTAACTAATTTATTTAATTAATTATATTTATA
TTGTTCATTGTTATTAAATTTTGCCTACCTAATGCTCTCTAACAAATAAGGAATAACTTGAATATTTCCT
CTGCGCAAAATGTTCATCGTAATGTAAAAGATCCGTTTGACATTTAAAATGGTTCTCTTCTCATAAAGAT
AGTAATTCTTTTAAGAACTGTCCTCTAAAAGGTTCTTTGGGGAAACAAAAAAATATACGTGTACAACATC
AATGTGAAAATCAAATAGTTTTTTTTATTATCGCAGGCTGTTCAGATAAAAAAATACAATTGAATAAAAA
AGTATGGACATTAAAATGGTGTCATAGCAAAATGACAAATGCGTGTATAGACTATGGTTTTTTGTTAATT
AATTTGATGAAATAAAAAAAAATTATACAAATGAAAAAAATGTCATGCCTCTACATCTATGCGAATAAAA
TGCATGGCTGTTTTTTTTTTTTGTTCAAACAAACTATTTCGCCAAAATAATATTTTCGAGTTAACGTGCT
TTATCAATCTTCGTTTATATTAAGATTATAGGTCGGTGTTTAAATAATGAAATCTTGATAACTTTATAAA
TGTTTCATGTTTCAAAGTTGCATGTTAATAATTGCCCTTTAGACTCTACAAATCTGGAATTATTCATAAA
TTAAGTAGATGTAAAATGTATGTGTGCATGTTGTGTTTCCCACTTAAAAAGCTTTCATTTTATGGGAGAA
CATACTTATGACAACTCTTGAACTTCTACAAGCACACCGTGAACACTGGAATCACTGTCCAATCGGAAAT
GCACAAGAATGACGTGAATGACCAATCCACTCCCTCTCGGGCAGCAGTTGACAAGTGGACTTCTGGCTTG
CACACCTTGGCCAAGATCATAACTTTACGAAGAGGAGCGGTGACACTCCTGACAGCCTTTTAAAGTTACG
AACGACGCGTTAATCTGTTTGTGAGTTGGCAAGTTTGTACAAAAAAGTTGAACGAGAAACGTAAAATGAT
ATAAATATCAATATATTAAATTAGATTTTGCATAAAAAACAGACTACATAATACTGTAAAACACAACATA
TGCAGTCACTATGAACCAACTACTTAGATGGTATTAGTGACCTGTAGAATTCGAGCTCTAGAGCTGCAGG
GCGGCCGCGATATCCCCTATAGTGAGTCGTATTACATGGTCATAGCTGTTTCCTGGCAGCTCTGGCCCGT
GTCTCAAAATCTCTGATGTTACATTGCACAAGATAAAAATATATCATCATGAACAATAAAACTGTCTGCT
TACATAAACAGTAATACAAGGGGTGTTATGAGCCATATTCAACGGGAAACGTCGAGGCCGCGATTAAATT
CCAACATGGATGCTGATTTATATGGGTATAAATGGGCTCGCGATAATGTCGGGCAATCAGGTGCGACAAT
CTATCGCTTGTATGGGAAGCCCGATGCGCCAGAGTTGTTTCTGAAACATGGCAAAGGTAGCGTTGCCAAT
GATGTTACAGATGAGATGGTCAGACTAAACTGGCTGACGGAATTTATGCCTCTTCCGACCATCAAGCATT
TTATCCGTACTCCTGATGATGCATGGTTACTCACCACTGCGATCCCCGGAAAAACAGCATTCCAGGTATT
AGAAGAATATCCTGATTCAGGTGAAAATATTGTTGATGCGCTGGCAGTGTTCCTGCGCCGGTTGCATTCG
ATTCCTGTTTGTAATTGTCCTTTTAACAGCGATCGCGTATTTCGTCTCGCTCAGGCGCAATCACGAATGA
ATAACGGTTTGGTTGATGCGAGTGATTTTGATGACGAGCGTAATGGCTGGCCTGTTGAACAAGTCTGGAA
AGAAATGCATAAACTTTTGCCATTCTCACCGGATTCAGTCGTCACTCATGGTGATTTCTCACTTGATAAC
CTTATTTTTGACGAGGGGAAATTAATAGGTTGTATTGATGTTGGACGAGTCGGAATCGCAGACCGATACC
AGGATCTTGCCATCCTATGGAACTGCCTCGGTGAGTTTTCTCCTTCATTACAGAAACGGCTTTTTCAAAA
ATATGGTATTGATAATCCTGATATGAATAAATTGCAGTTTCATTTGATGCTCGATGAGTTTTTCTAATCA
GAATTGGTTAATTGGTTGTAACACTGGCAGAGCATTACGCTGACTTGACGGGACGGCGCAAGCTCATGAC
CAAAATCCCTTAACGTGAGTTACGCGTCGTTCCACTGAGCGTCAGACCCCGTAGAAAAGATCAAAGGATC
TTCTTGAGATCCTTTTTTTCTGCGCGTAATCTGCTGCTTGCAAACAAAAAAACCACCGCTACCAGCGGTG
GTTTGTTTGCCGGATCAAGAGCTACCAACTCTTTTTCCGAAGGTAACTGGCTTCAGCAGAGCGCAGATAC
CAAATACTGTTCTTCTAGTGTAGCCGTAGTTAGGCCACCACTTCAAGAACTCTGTAGCACCGCCTACATA
CCTCGCTCTGCTAATCCTGTTACCAGTGGCTGCTGCCAGTGGCGATAAGTCGTGTCTTACCGGGTTGGAC
TCAAGACGATAGTTACCGGATAAGGCGCAGCGGTCGGGCTGAACGGGGGGTTCGTGCACACAGCCCAGCT
TGGAGCGAACGACCTACACCGAACTGAGATACCTACAGCGTGAGCTATGAGAAAGCGCCACGCTTCCCGA
AGGGAGAAAGGCGGACAGGTATCCGGTAAGCGGCAGGGTCGGAACAGGAGAGCGCACGAGGGAGCTTCCA
GGGGGAAACGCCTGGTATCTTTATAGTCCTGTCGGGTTTCGCCACCTCTGACTTGAGCGTCGATTTTTGT
GATGCTCGTCAGGGGGGCGGAGCCTATGGAAAAACGCCAGCAACGCGGCCTTTTTACGGTTCCTGGCCTT
TTGCTGGCCTTTTGCTCACATGTT
Features (pLannotate 1.2.2; 10 found; start..end, strand, type, name):
    121..213     +  CDS            lacI (fragment): lac repressor; lacI; The lac repressor binds to the lac operator to inhibit transcription in E. coli. This inhibition can be relieved by adding lactose or isopropyl-β-D-thiogalactopyranoside (IPTG).
    268..295     -  terminator     rrnB T2 terminator: transcription terminator T2 from the E. coli rrnB gene
    427..470     +  terminator     rrnB T1 terminator: Escherichia coli rrnB; transcription terminator T1 from the E. coli rrnB gene
    517..553     -  CDS            lacZα (fragment): LacZα fragment of β-galactosidase; lacZ fragment
    592..677     +  protein_bind   attL1 (fragment): mutant version of attL; recombination site for the Gateway® LR reaction LR Clonase™
    668..688     +  protein_bind   attB4: mutant version of attB; core recombination site for the Gateway® BP reaction BP Clonase™
   3460..3583    +  protein_bind   attR1: mutant version of attR; recombination site for the Gateway® LR reaction LR Clonase™
   3656..3674    -  promoter       T7 promoter: promoter for bacteriophage T7 RNA polymerase
   3808..4617    +  CDS            KanR: aminoglycoside phosphotransferase; aph(3')-Ia; confers resistance to kanamycin in bacteria or G418 (Geneticin®) in eukaryotes
   4764..5352    +  rep_origin     ori: high-copy-number ColE1/pMB1/pBR322/pUC origin of replication
