[The description below was written by a language model from this plasmid's Addgene catalogue record and pLannotate feature annotations shown in this document.]
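Description:
p5E--3mnx1 is a 5' entry clone for the Invitrogen MultiSite Gateway three-fragment system and belongs to a Tol2 Gateway-compatible toolbox for studying the zebrafish nervous system and neurodegenerative disease. It is a small bacterial plasmid with a high-copy ColE1/pUC-type origin, selected with kanamycin through the aph(3')-Ia gene. The backbone also carries rrnB T1 and T2 terminators upstream of the cloning site, which insulate the insert from read-through transcription, along with a T7 promoter and short lacI and lacZα remnants that have no role here.

The insert is about 2.9 kb of upstream regulatory sequence from the zebrafish mnx1 gene (motor neuron and pancreas homeobox 1, also known as Hb9), called the -3mnx1 promoter. It has no annotations of its own in either feature table. It occupies the gap between an attL-type site with an attB4 core on one side and an attR1 site on the other. This attL4/attR1 arrangement is typical of a 5' entry clone. In an LR reaction it lets the promoter be placed upstream of a middle-entry coding sequence and a 3' element in a destination vector, with Tol2 transposon vectors the likely choice given the toolbox. The plasmid has no reporter or coding payload. It only supplies the promoter module, which the record says can drive expression specifically in zebrafish motor neurons.

The record has two inconsistencies. The catalogue lists the backbone as pDONRP2R-P3, which normally yields 3' entry clones, whereas the annotated att sites and the stated vector type indicate a 5' entry configuration. The depositor sequence is 5,507 nt and the repository's sequencing result is 5,414 nt, with the difference falling within the insert region. The depositor comment mentions only an 8 bp gap in a T-rich stretch, said not to affect function.
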