Addgene plasmid #74632: p5E--3mnx1
Purpose: Can be used to drive expression specifically in zebrafish motor neurons
Depositing lab: Nicholas Cole. Depositing organization: Macquarie University. Publication: A Tol2 Gateway-Compatible Toolbox for the Study of the Nervous System and Neurodegenerative Disease. Don EK, Formella I, Badrock AP, Hall TE, Morsch M, Hortle E, Hogan A, Chow S, Gwee SS, Stoddart JJ, Nicholson G, Chung R, Cole NJ. Zebrafish. 2016 Sep 15. 10.1089/zeb.2016.1321 PubMed 27631880.
Backbone
  Vector backbone: pDONRP2R-P3
  Backbone manufacturer: Invitrogen
  Backbone size w/o insert (bp): 2642
  Total vector size (bp): 5507
  Modifications to backbone: n/a
  Vector type: 5' entry vector for Multisite Gateway Three Fragment vector construction kit(Invitrogen)
Growth in bacteria
  Bacterial resistance: Kanamycin, 50 μg/mL
  Growth temperature: 37°C
  Growth strain: DH5alpha
  Copy number: High Copy
Gene/Insert
  Gene/Insert name: motor neuron and pancreas homeobox 1 promoter (alt name: -3mnx1 promoter, Hb9 promoter)
  Species: D. rerio (zebrafish)
  Insert size (bp): 2864
  Entrez Gene: mnx1 (a.k.a. hlxb, hlxb9, zgc:112174)
  Promoter: -3mnx1
  Cloning method: Gateway Cloning
  Sequencing primers: 5′ M13F; 3′ M13R
Terms and licenses: Academic/Nonprofit Terms; Industry Terms: Not Available to Industry
Depositor comments: Please note Addgene's quality control sequence found an 8bp gap when compared to the depositor's sequence. This gap is located in a T-rich region and does not affect plasmid function.
How to cite: p5E--3mnx1 was a gift from Nicholas Cole (Addgene plasmid # 74632 ; http://n2t.net/addgene:74632 ; RRID:Addgene_74632)
