>Addgene plasmid #74632 | p5E--3mnx1 | addgene partial sequence | sequence record 149846 | M13-Rev 5'-CAGGAAACAGCTATGACC-3'
CGCGGCCGCCCTGCAGCTCTAGAGCTCGAATTCTACAGGTCACTAATACCATCTAAGTAGTTGGTTCATA
GTGACTGCATATGTTGTGTTTTACAGTATTATGTAGTCTGTTTTTTATGCAAAATCTAATTTAATATATT
GATATTTATATCATTTTACGTTTCTCGTTCAACTTTTTTGTACAAACTTGCCAACTCACAAACAGATTAA
CGCGTCGTTCGTAACTTTAAAAGGCTGTCAGGAGTGTCACCGCTCCTCTTCGTAAAGTTATGATCTTGGC
CAAGGTGTGCAAGCCAGAAGTCCACTTGTCAACTGCTGCCCGAGAGGGAGTGGATTGGTCATTCACGTCA
TTCTTGTGCATTTCCGATTGGACAGTGATTCCAGTGTTCACGGTGTGCTTGTAGAAGTTCAAGAGTTGTC
ATAAGTATGTTCTCCCATAAAATGAAAGCTTTTTAAGTGGGAAACACAACATGCACACATACATTTTACA
TCTACTTAATTTATGAATAATTCCAGATTTGTAGAGTCTAAAGGGCAATTATTAACATGCAACTTTGAAA
CATGAAACATTTATAAAGTTATCAAGATTTCATTATTTAAACACCGACCTATAATCTTAATATAAACGAA
GATTGATAAAGCACGTTAACTCGAAAATATTATTTTGGCGAAATAGTTTGTTTGAACAAAAAAAAAAAAC
AGCCATGCATTTTATTCGCATAGATGTAGAGGCATGACATTTTTTTCATTTGTATAATTTTTTTTTATTT
CATCAAATTAATTAACAAAAAACCATAGTCTATACACGCATTTGTCATTTTGCTATGACACCATTTTAAT
GTCCATACTTTTTTATTCAATTGTATTTTTTTATCTGAACAGCCTGCGATAATAAAAAAAACTATTTGAT
TTTCACATTGATGTTGTACACGTATATTTTTTTGTTTCCCCAAAGAACCTTTTAGAGGACAGTTCTTAAA
AGAATTACTATCTTTATGAGAAGAGAACCATTTTAAATGTCAAACGGATCTTTTACATTACGATGAACAT
TTTG
