>Addgene plasmid #74632 | p5E--3mnx1 | addgene partial sequence | sequence record 151250 | M13-F20 5'-TGTAAAACGACGGCCAGT-3'
GCTACCATGGAGCTCCAAATAATGATTTTATTTTGACTGATAGTGACCTGTTCGTTGCAACAAATTGATA
AGCAATGCTTTTTTATAATGCCAACTTTGTATAGAAAAGTTGCTGAGGAAAACGCTTTCGACTACAGAAG
GACTTTGTATTATGCAATGTTTTCAAAAAAATATCTTCATATTCAGTGTGGGAGATAATAAGAAAGGAAA
AAGCATGAAGCACTGAATCGGTGTCCTTTAATGACTTTTATAGTTGGGAACAATTAGCCGTTCTCCACAA
ATTAAATTGATAAAAAGATTACGAGATCCAAATGCGTTTAAAAGCTGTGGTACGCACGGCCCATTTGTGC
AATTATGATCGAAAATATTTATTGCAATAAAAGAGACAGTGCAGGTCCCGTTAAATTGGCTTTTCATAAT
GAACACATTTAACATGGATAATTAATATATAAACTATTTCGATTTGTCACGATGATATGTGTTGCACTTA
ATTGTGAAAGTAATTACCGAGCGAATGAACATCTTTGAGGAGAGTCCCTGGTTTCAGGCCCTCGTATCAT
CGGGTGCAATAATAATTTTACTCTCTCCTGATGTGATGAAAAAGAGCCATAAATCTCTCAGATCGCTGCA
GGTCCACGGCTTCATATTTCACCGCTGCTTTAATAGAAATATTCATGCGATCCCTTAATGAAATTAAAAC
TGAGAAGCGGACAAAGCGGCCCTAGGCTATGTGCAACGTGTAAAGACACAAGAGCATTTGATTGGGAAAA
TGTTGCATCCTTCAAATATGAGGATGTTGTTGCACTGTAAACCACGTAAAACAATTTTTTTCTTACAGTC
CAGTATTGGCCACACTTGATAATTGTTACATTTGTTATCAATTACACGCGAGGCTCATTGAATGTCATTT
CAGAATTGGTCAGTGCATGCGTCATTACGGCACGCTTTTATTCTCATCCTTTCGGCCGGTGACTTGTTGA
TTTCCCTCGAGCAAATAAACGCATGCGACCAGTCTCTCGAGAGTGGTTAGCTGATGAATTGAGGAAAACT
AATCCGCTTTATTGGTAGACAGGTTAAGGGCAAC
